>Addgene plasmid #135836 | D20_Ld_140560 | addgene full sequence | sequence record 274533 | Addgene NGS Result
GTGATGCGGTTTTGGCAGTACACCAATGGGCGTGGATAGCGGTTTGACTCACGGGGATTTCCAAGTCTCC
ACCCCATTGACGTCAATGGGAGTTTGTTTTGGCACCAAAATCAACGGGACTTTCCAAAATGTCGTAATAA
CCCCGCCCCGTTGACGCAAATGGGCGGTAGGCGTGTACGGTGGGAGGTCTATATAAGCAGAGCTCGTTTA
GTGAACCGTCAGATCCTCACTCTCTTCCGCATCGCTGTCTGCGAGGGCCAGCTGTTGGGCTCGCGGTTGA
GGACAAACTCTTCGCGGTCTTTCCAGTACTCTTGGATCGGAAACCCGTCGGCCTCCGAACGGTACTCCGC
CACCGAGGGACCTGAGCGAGTCCGCATCGACCGGATCGGAAAACCTCTCGAGAAAGGCGTCTAACCAGTC
ACAGTCGCAAGGTAGGCTGAGCACCGTGGCGGGCGGCAGCGGGTGGCGGTCGGGGTTGTTTCTGGCGGAG
GTGCTGCTGATGATGTAATTAAAGTAGGCGGTCTTGAGACGGCGGATGGTCGAGGTGAGGTGTGGCAGGC
TTGAGATCCAGCTGTTGGGGTGAGTACTCCCTCTCAAAAGCGGGCATTACTTCTGCGCTAAGATTGTCAG
TTTCCAAAAACGAGGAGGATTTGATATTCACCTGGCCCGATCTGGCCATACACTTGAGTGACAATGACAT
CCACTTTGCCTTTCTCTCCACAGGTGTCCACTCCCAGGTCCAAGTTTGCCACCATGGAGTTTCAGACCCA
GGTACTCATGTCCCTGCTGCTCTGCATGTCTGGTGCGGCCGCCACCAGCAGCCCTTCTCTGATGCTGCCT
GGCGTGCTGCACGCCGCTGCCCTGCTGCCCAGCAGAGATCTGTTTCTGGGCAGAGCCGGCAGCACCTACA
ACTACACCATGTACAGCGGCAGCGCCGTGACCGGCGAGAGCCACTTTACCGGCCTGACCACCTACCCCTA
CGTGTTCAGCGCCGACATGAACAGCGCCATCGTGGCCATGCTGAACGGCTTTCTGAGCAGCGCCAAGAGC
AACGTGTCCGCCGTGGGCGGAGGCTTCCACGAGTGCATCGACAACAAGCTGGGCGCCGTGGACGGCACCA
CCTGTTTCAAGTCTCTGCTGGCTGCCGCCCCTCCCGCCGATTGTCCTGCCGCCAACAAACTGTGCTGCCC
CCTGTTTTGGAGAGTGGGCAGCCAGGGCCTGCGGACCACCATGGCTCAGGTCATCCCCCAGACCCTGTTC
TGGAACGGCGCCACCTCCGTGAATGGCTTCTACACCAACTTCAGCAGAAGCTACCTGGACGCCAACCGGA
ACTGCAGCAAGCCCCTGCTGAGAACCACCAGCCTGATCAACCTGGCCATGGACGCCTACGGCGAGTGGCG
CTTCGTGGACCTGGTCACCACATACACCCTGCTGGAAACCGCCATCATCAACAGAAACGCCAGCTCCGCC
ACCCCCATCTTCGGCGAGAACCCCCAGGACGCCATCACCAGCACCACCAGATCTCAGCAGCCTGGCGCGC
CCGGCAGCCTGCACCACATCCTGGACGCCCAGAAGATGCTGTGGAACCACAGGGACAGGAACCTGCCTCC
TCTGGCCCCTCTGGGCCCCCACCACCATCACCACCATTGAGTCTAGACACGTGATTAATTAAGGATCCCC
CGACCTCGACCTCTGGCTAATAAAGGAAATTTATTTTCATTGCAATAGTGTGTTGGAATTTTTTGTGTCT
CTCACTCGGAAGGACATATGGGAGGGCAAATCATTTGGTCGAGATCCCTCGGAGATCTCTAGCTAGAGGA
TCGATCCCCGCCCCGGACGAACTAAACCTGACTACGACATCTCTGCCCCTTCTTCGCGGGGCAGTGCATG
TAATCCCTTCAGTTGGTTGGTACAACTTGCCAACTGGGCCCTGTTCCACATGTGACACGGGGGGGGACCA
AACACAAAGGGGTTCTCTGACTGTAGTTGACATCCTTATAAATGGATGTGCACATTTGCCAACACTGAGT
GGCTTTCATCCTGGAGCAGACTTTGCAGTCTGTGGACTGCAACACAACATTGCCTTTATGTGTAACTCTT
GGCTGAAGCTCTTACACCAATGCTGGGGGACATGTACCTCCCAGGGGCCCAGGAAGACTACGGGAGGCTA
CACCAACGTCAATCAGAGGGGCCTGTGTAGCTACCGATAAGCGGACCCTCAAGAGGGCATTAGCAATAGT
GTTTATAAGGCCCCCTTGTTAACCCTAAACGGGTAGCATATGCTTCCCGGGTAGTAGTATATACTATCCA
GACTAACCCTAATTCAATAGCATATGTTACCCAACGGGAAGCATATGCTATCGAATTAGGGTTAGTAAAA
GGGTCCTAAGGAACAGCGATATCTCCCACCCCATGAGCTGTCACGGTTTTATTTACATGGGGTCAGGATT
CCACGAGGGTAGTGAACCATTTTAGTCACAAGGGCAGTGGCTGAAGATCAAGGAGCGGGCAGTGAACTCT
CCTGAATCTTCGCCTGCTTCTTCATTCTCCTTCGTTTAGCTAATAGAATAACTGCTGAGTTGTGAACAGT
AAGGTGTATGTGAGGTGCTCGAAAACAAGGTTTCAGGTGACGCCCCCAGAATAAAATTTGGACGGGGGGT
TCAGTGGTGGCATTGTGCTATGACACCAATATAACCCTCACAAACCCCTTGGGCAATAAATACTAGTGTA
GGAATGAAACATTCTGAATATCTTTAACAATAGAAATCCATGGGGTGGGGACAAGCCGTAAAGACTGGAT
GTCCATCTCACACGAATTTATGGCTATGGGCAACACATAATCCTAGTGCAATATGATACTGGGGTTATTA
AGATGTGTCCCAGGCAGGGACCAAGACAGGTGAACCATGTTGTTACACTCTATTTGTAACAAGGGGAAAG
AGAGTGGACGCCGACAGCAGCGGACTCCACTGGTTGTCTCTAACACCCCCGAAAATTAAACGGGGCTCCA
CGCCAATGGGGCCCATAAACAAAGACAAGTGGCCACTCTTTTTTTTGAAATTGTGGAGTGGGGGCACGCG
TCAGCCCCCACACGCCGCCCTGCGGTTTTGGACTGTAAAATAAGGGTGTAATAACTTGGCTGATTGTAAC
CCCGCTAACCACTGCGGTCAAACCACTTGCCCACAAAACCACTAATGGCACCCCGGGGAATACCTGCATA
AGTAGGTGGGCGGGCCAAGATAGGGGCGCGATTGCTGCGATCTGGAGGACAAATTACACACACTTGCGCC
TGAGCGCCAAGCACAGGGTTGTTGGTCCTCATATTCACGAGGTCGCTGAGAGCACGGTGGGCTAATGTTG
CCATGGGTAGCATATACTACCCAAATATCTGGATAGCATATGCTATCCTAATCTATATCTGGGTAGCATA
GGCTATCCTAATCTATATCTGGGTAGCATATGCTATCCTAATCTATATCTGGGTAGTATATGCTATCCTA
ATTTATATCTGGGTAGCATAGGCTATCCTAATCTATATCTGGGTAGCATATGCTATCCTAATCTATATCT
GGGTAGTATATGCTATCCTAATCTGTATCCGGGTAGCATATGCTATCCTAATAGAGATTAGGGTAGTATA
TGCTATCCTAATTTATATCTGGGTAGCATATACTACCCAAATATCTGGATAGCATATGCTATCCTAATCT
ATATCTGGGTAGCATATGCTATCCTAATCTATATCTGGGTAGCATAGGCTATCCTAATCTATATCTGGGT
AGCATATGCTATCCTAATCTATATCTGGGTAGTATATGCTATCCTAATTTATATCTGGGTAGCATAGGCT
ATCCTAATCTATATCTGGGTAGCATATGCTATCCTAATCTATATCTGGGTAGTATATGCTATCCTAATCT
GTATCCGGGTAGCATATGCTATCCTCATGATAAGCTGTCAAACATGAGAATTTTCTTGAAGACGAAAGGG
CCTCGTGATACGCCTATTTTTATAGGTTAATGTCATGATAATAATGGTTTCTTAGACGTCAGGTGGCACT
TTTCGGGGAAATGTGCGCGGAACCCCTATTTGTTTATTTTTCTAAATACATTCAAATATGTATCCGCTCA
TGAGACAATAACCCTGATAAATGCTTCAATAATATTGAAAAAGGAAGAGTATGAGTATTCAACATTTCCG
TGTCGCCCTTATTCCCTTTTTTGCGGCATTTTGCCTTCCTGTTTTTGCTCACCCAGAAACGCTGGTGAAA
GTAAAAGATGCTGAAGATCAGTTGGGTGCACGAGTGGGTTACATCGAACTGGATCTCAACAGCGGTAAGA
TCCTTGAGAGTTTTCGCCCCGAAGAACGTTTTCCAATGATGAGCACTTTTAAAGTTCTGCTATGTGGCGC
GGTATTATCCCGTGTTGACGCCGGGCAAGAGCAACTCGGTCGCCGCATACACTATTCTCAGAATGACTTG
GTTGAGTACTCACCAGTCACAGAAAAGCATCTTACGGATGGCATGACAGTAAGAGAATTATGCAGTGCTG
CCATAACCATGAGTGATAACACTGCGGCCAACTTACTTCTGACAACGATCGGAGGACCGAAGGAGCTAAC
CGCTTTTTTGCACAACATGGGGGATCATGTAACTCGCCTTGATCGTTGGGAACCGGAGCTGAATGAAGCC
ATACCAAACGACGAGCGTGACACCACGATGCCTGCAGCAATGGCAACAACGTTGCGCAAACTATTAACTG
GCGAACTACTTACTCTAGCTTCCCGGCAACAATTAATAGACTGGATGGAGGCGGATAAAGTTGCAGGACC
ACTTCTGCGCTCGGCCCTTCCGGCTGGCTGGTTTATTGCTGATAAATCTGGAGCCGGTGAGCGTGGGTCT
CGCGGTATCATTGCAGCACTGGGGCCAGATGGTAAGCCCTCCCGTATCGTAGTTATCTACACGACGGGGA
GTCAGGCAACTATGGATGAACGAAATAGACAGATCGCTGAGATAGGTGCCTCACTGATTAAGCATTGGTA
ACTGTCAGACCAAGTTTACTCATATATACTTTAGATTGATTTAAAACTTCATTTTTAATTTAAAAGGATC
TAGGTGAAGATCCTTTTTGATAATCTCATGACCAAAATCCCTTAACGTGAGTTTTCGTTCCACTGAGCGT
CAGACCCCGTAGAAAAGATCAAAGGATCTTCTTGAGATCCTTTTTTTCTGCGCGTAATCTGCTGCTTGCA
AACAAAAAAACCACCGCTACCAGCGGTGGTTTGTTTGCCGGATCAAGAGCTACCAACTCTTTTTCCGAAG
GTAACTGGCTTCAGCAGAGCGCAGATACCAAATACTGTTCTTCTAGTGTAGCCGTAGTTAGGCCACCACT
TCAAGAACTCTGTAGCACCGCCTACATACCTCGCTCTGCTAATCCTGTTACCAGTGGCTGCTGCCAGTGG
CGATAAGTCGTGTCTTACCGGGTTGGACTCAAGACGATAGTTACCGGATAAGGCGCAGCGGTCGGGCTGA
ACGGGGGGTTCGTGCACACAGCCCAGCTTGGAGCGAACGACCTACACCGAACTGAGATACCTACAGCGTG
AGCTATGAGAAAGCGCCACGCTTCCCGAAGGGAGAAAGGCGGACAGGTATCCGGTAAGCGGCAGGGTCGG
AACAGGAGAGCGCACGAGGGAGCTTCCAGGGGGAAACGCCTGGTATCTTTATAGTCCTGTCGGGTTTCGC
CACCTCTGACTTGAGCGTCGATTTTTGTGATGCTCGTCAGGGGGGCGGAGCCTATGGAAAAACGCCAGCA
ACGCGGCCTTTTTACGGTTCCTGGCCTTTTGCTGGCCTTTTGCTCACATGTTCTTTCCTGCGTTATCCCC
TGATTCTGTGGATAACCGTATTACCGCCTTTGAGTGAGCTGATACCGCTCGCCGCAGCCGAACGACCGAG
CGCAGCGAGTCAGTGAGCGAGGAAGCGGAAGAGCGCCCAATACGCAAACCGCCTCTCCCCGCGCGTTGGC
CGATTCATTAATGCAGCTGGCACGACAGGTTTCCCGACTGGAAAGCGGGCAGTGAGCGCAACGCAATTAA
TGTGAGTTAGCTCACTCATTAGGCACCCCAGGCTTTACACTTTATGCTTCCGGCTCGTATGTTGTGTGGA
ATTGTGAGCGGATAACAATTTCACACAGGAAACAGCTATGACCATGATTACGCCAAGCTCTAGCTAGAGG
TCGACCAATTCTCATGTTTGACAGCTTATCATCGCAGATCCGGGCAACGTTGTTGCCATTGCTGCAGGCG
CAGAACTGGTAGGTATGGAAGATCTATACATTGAATCAATATTGGCAATTAGCCATATTAGTCATTGGTT
ATATAGCATAAATCAATATTGGCTATTGGCCATTGCATACGTTGTATCTATATCATAATATGTACATTTA
TATTGGCTCATGTCCAATATGACCGCCATGTTGACATTGATTATTGACTAGTTATTAATAGTAATCAATT
ACGGGGTCATTAGTTCATAGCCCATATATGGAGTTCCGCGTTACATAACTTACGGTAAATGGCCCGCCTG
GCTGACCGCCCAACGACCCCCGCCCATTGACGTCAATAATGACGTATGTTCCCATAGTAACGCCAATAGG
GACTTTCCATTGACGTCAATGGGTGGAGTATTTACGGTAAACTGCCCACTTGGCAGTACATCAAGTGTAT
CATATGCCAAGTCCGCCCCCTATTGACGTCAATGACGGTAAATGGCCCGCCTGGCATTATGCCCAGTACA
TGACCTTACGGGACTTTCCTACTTGGCAGTACATCTACGTATTAGTCATCGCTATTACCATG
Features (pLannotate 1.2.2; 17 found; start..end, strand, type, name):
      2..201     +  promoter       CMV promoter: human cytomegalovirus (CMV) immediate early promoter
    269..307     +  misc_feature   Ad SA (fragment): adenovirus major late transcript splice acceptor (Friedrich and Soriano, 1991)
    340..549     -  CDS            PTP (fragment): TERM_ADE02 - Experimental evidence at protein level: Swiss-Prot protein existence level 1. Protein covalently bound to the viral DNA that acts as a primer for viral genomic replication by DNA strand displacement. Assembles on the viral origin of replication in an initiation complex with viral polymerase, DBP, host NFIA and host POU2F1/OCT1. During initiation, the polymerase covalently couples the first dCTP with Ser- 580 of pTP. The terminal protein stimulates the template activity over 20 fold compared to protein-free templates. Neo-synthesized viral genomes are linked to two preterminal prot
    580..669     +  intron         chimeric intron (fragment): chimera between introns from adenovirus and immunoglobulin heavy chain genes
    688..734     +  CDS            IgH signal sequence (fragment): signal sequence from the mouse immunoglobulin heavy chain variable region
   1699..1754    +  polyA_signal   β-globin poly(A) signal: rabbit β-globin polyadenylation signal (Gil and Proudfoot, 1987)
   2268..3949    -  rep_origin     oriP (fragment): Epstein-Barr virus oriP replication origin (Yates et al., 2000)
   4076..4180    +  promoter       AmpR promoter: bla
   4181..5041    +  CDS            AmpR: β-lactamase; bla; confers resistance to ampicillin, carbenicillin, and related antibiotics
   5212..5800    +  rep_origin     ori: high-copy-number ColE1/pMB1/pBR322/pUC origin of replication
   5983..6075    +  CDS            lacI (fragment): lac repressor; lacI; The lac repressor binds to the lac operator to inhibit transcription in E. coli. This inhibition can be relieved by adding lactose or isopropyl-β-D-thiogalactopyranoside (IPTG).
   6088..6109    +  protein_bind   CAP binding site: CAP binding activates transcription in the presence of cAMP. E. coli catabolite activator protein
   6124..6154    +  promoter       lac promoter: promoter for the E. coli lac operon
   6162..6178    +  protein_bind   lac operator: The lac repressor binds to the lac operator to inhibit transcription in E. coli. This inhibition can be relieved by adding lactose or isopropyl-β-D-thiogalactopyranoside (IPTG). lac repressor encoded by lacI
   6248..6264    +  promoter       tet promoter (fragment): E. coli promoter for tetracycline efflux protein gene
   6274..6299    -  CDS            bla(M) (fragment): β-lactamase lacking the signal sequence; bla(M); allows cytosolic expression of β-lactamase
   6473..6852    +  enhancer       CMV enhancer: human cytomegalovirus immediate early enhancer
