[The description below was written by a language model from this plasmid's Addgene catalogue record and pLannotate feature annotations shown in this document.]
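Description:
D20_Ld_140560 is a mammalian expression plasmid built on the pTT3 backbone for producing the ectodomain of a Leishmania donovani protein as a soluble, secreted recombinant in mammalian cells. The insert, about 720 bp, encodes a hypothetical protein of unknown function (LDPBK_140560) and carries a C-terminal biotinylation sequence and a His tag. These tags generally allow capture on streptavidin after enzymatic biotinylation and purification by metal affinity. The plasmid is propagated in E. coli through a high-copy ColE1/pUC-type origin, with ampicillin selection from the bla gene (AmpR) under its own promoter.

The annotated full sequence (6,852 nt) shows the expression cassette spanning the plasmid's numbering origin. A CMV enhancer at the end of the record runs into the CMV immediate early promoter at the start. Next come adenovirus-derived leader and splice elements, including a splice acceptor fragment and a chimeric intron fragment. The reverse-strand "PTP" hit in this region most likely reflects adenoviral leader sequence rather than an intended coding region. A fragment of the mouse immunoglobulin heavy chain signal sequence lies just upstream of the unannotated stretch where the Leishmania insert and its tags presumably sit. This signal peptide would direct the product into the secretory pathway. The cassette ends with the rabbit β-globin polyadenylation signal.

An Epstein-Barr virus oriP fragment is also present, which supports episomal maintenance in cells expressing EBNA1. Residual lac regulatory elements and small lacI, tet promoter and bla(M) fragments appear to be backbone remnants. No mammalian selection marker is annotated, which fits transient expression. The associated publication concerns systematic study of L. donovani cell surface and secreted proteins.
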