Addgene plasmid #135836: D20_Ld_140560
Purpose: Expression of Leishmania donovani ectodomain in mammalian cells
Depositing lab: Gavin Wright. Depositing organization: Wellcome Sanger Institute. Publication: Systematic identification of genes encoding cell surface and secreted proteins that are essential for in vitro growth and infection in Leishmania donovani. Roberts AJ, Ong HB, Clare S, Brandt C, Harcourt K, Franssen SU, Cotton JA, Muller-Sienerth N, Wright GJ. PLoS Pathog. 2022 Feb 24;18(2):e1010364. doi: 10.1371/journal.ppat.1010364. eCollection 2022 Feb. PubMed 35202447.
Backbone
  Vector backbone: pTT3
  Backbone manufacturer: Yves Durocher, NRC
  Backbone size w/o insert (bp): 6132
  Vector type: Mammalian Expression
Growth in bacteria
  Bacterial resistance: Ampicillin, 100 μg/mL
  Growth temperature: 37°C
  Growth strain: DH5alpha
  Copy number: High Copy
Gene/Insert
  Gene/Insert name: hypothetical protein, unknown function (alt name: LDPBK_140560)
  Species: Leishmania donovani
  Insert size (bp): 720
  Tag / fusion protein: biotinylation sequence and His tag (C terminal on insert)
  Cloning method: Unknown
Terms and licenses: Academic/Nonprofit Terms; Industry Terms: Not Available to Industry
How to cite: D20_Ld_140560 was a gift from Gavin Wright (Addgene plasmid # 135836 ; http://n2t.net/addgene:135836 ; RRID:Addgene_135836)
